>Addgene plasmid #39537 | pLXSN-H-Ras_N17 | addgene partial sequence | sequence record 51090 | pLXSN_5
TCAGCCCTCACTCCTTCTCTAGGCGCCGGAATTCGTTGATCCCTGGTTTGGCAGCCCCTCTATAAGCGAT
GACAGAATACAAGCTTGTGGTGGTGGGCGCTGGAGGCGTGGGAAAAAATGCCCTGACCATCCAGCTGATC
CAGAACCACTTTGTGGACGAATACGACCCCACTATAGAGGATTCCTACCGGAAGCAGGTGGTCATTGATG
GGGAGACGTGCCTGTTGGACATCCTGGATACCGCCGGCCAGGAGGAGTACAGCGCCATGCGGGACCAGTA
CATGCGCACCGGGGAGGGCTTCCTGTGTGTGTTTGCCATCAACAACACCAAGTCTTTTGAGGACATCCAC
CAGTACAGGGAGCAGATCAAACGGGTGAAGGACTCGGATGACGTGCCCATGGTGCTGGTGGGGAACAAGT
GTGACCTGGCTGCACGCACTGTGGAATCTCGGCAGGCTCAGGACCTCGCCCGAAGCTACGGCATCCCCTA
CATCGAGACCTCGGCCAAGACCCGGCAGGGAGTGGAGGATGCCTTCTACACGTTGGTGCGTGAGATCCGG
CAGCACAAGCTGCGGAAGCTGAACCCTCCTGATGAGAGTGGCCCCGGCTGCATGAGCTGCAAGTGTGTGC
TCTCCTGACGCAGCACAAGCTCAGGACATGGAGGTGCCGGATGCAGGAAGGAGGTGCAGACGGAAGGAGG
AGGAAGGAAGGACGGAAGCAAGGAAGGAAGGAAGGGCTGCTGGAGCCCAGTCACCCCGGGACCGTGGGCC
GAGGTGACTGCAGACCCTCCCAGGGAGGCTGTGCACAGACTGTCTTGAACATCCCAAATGCCACCGGAAC
CCCAGCCCTTAGCTCCCCTCCCAGGCCTCTGTGGGCCCTTGTCGGGCACAGATGGGATCACAGTAAATTA
TTGGATGGTCTTGATCTTGGTTTTCGGCTGA
