[The description below was written by a language model from this plasmid's Addgene catalogue record.]
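Description:
pLXSN-H-Ras_N17 is a retroviral mammalian expression plasmid built on the commercial pLXSN backbone and carrying human HRAS with the N17 mutation. It is propagated in E. coli under ampicillin selection; the record does not state its copy number, and no feature table is provided, so the details of the backbone elements are not documented here. In the standard pLXSN design, the name reflects the layout: a 5′ LTR drives the inserted gene (X), followed by an internal SV40 early promoter driving the neomycin resistance gene (N), with a packaging signal that allows the transcript between the LTRs to be packaged into retroviral particles when the plasmid is introduced into a suitable packaging cell line. This matches the recorded G418 selection for transduced or transfected mammalian cells.

The HRAS N17 insert was cloned into a single EcoRI site that is retained on both flanks. Because this cloning is non-directional, orientation depends on the isolated clone. The record gives the mutation only as N17. In the Ras literature this designation usually refers to substitution of asparagine at residue 17, a well-known dominant-negative form that is thought to block activation of endogenous Ras by sequestering its exchange factors. No epitope tag or reporter is listed.

The associated publication concerns the role of phosphoinositide 3-OH kinase in Ras-driven cell transformation and control of the actin cytoskeleton. This suggests the construct serves as a tool for stably inhibiting Ras signalling in mammalian cells, to test how far downstream pathways and phenotypes depend on Ras.
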