Addgene plasmid #39537: pLXSN-H-Ras_N17
Depositing lab: Julian Downward. Depositing organization: Cancer Research UK. Publication: Role of phosphoinositide 3-OH kinase in cell transformation and control of the actin cytoskeleton by Ras. Rodriguez-Viciana P, Warne PH, Khwaja A, Marte BM, Pappin D, Das P, Waterfield MD, Ridley A, Downward J. Cell. 1997 May 2;89(3):457-67. 10.1016/S0092-8674(00)80226-3 PubMed 9150145.
Backbone
  Vector backbone: pLXSN
  Backbone manufacturer: Clontech
  Vector type: Mammalian Expression, Retroviral
  Selectable markers: Neomycin (select with G418)
Growth in bacteria
  Bacterial resistance: Ampicillin, 100 μg/mL
  Growth temperature: 37°C
  Growth strain: DH5alpha
  Copy number: Unknown
Gene/Insert
  Gene/Insert name: HRAS N17
  Species: H. sapiens (human)
  Mutation: N17
  Entrez Gene: HRAS (a.k.a. C-BAS/HAS, C-H-RAS, C-HA-RAS1, CTLO, H-RASIDX, HAMSV, HRAS1, RASH1, p21ras)
  Cloning method: Restriction Enzyme; 5′ cloning site EcoRI (not destroyed); 3′ cloning site EcoRI (not destroyed)
  Sequencing primers: 5′ pLXSN_5
Terms and licenses: Academic/Nonprofit Terms; Industry Terms: Not Available to Industry
How to cite: pLXSN-H-Ras_N17 was a gift from Julian Downward (Addgene plasmid # 39537 ; http://n2t.net/addgene:39537 ; RRID:Addgene_39537)
